Addgene plasmid #144264: TFORF0842
Purpose: Lentiviral vector for overexpressing transcription factor ORFs with unique 24-bp barcodes. Barcodes facilitate identification of transcription factors in pooled screens.
Depositing lab: Feng Zhang. Depositing organization: Broad Institute. Publication: A transcription factor atlas of directed differentiation. Joung J, Ma S, Tay T, Geiger-Schuller KR, Kirchgatterer PC, Verdine VK, Guo B, Arias-Garcia MA, Allen WE, Singh A, Kuksenko O, Abudayyeh OO, Gootenberg JS, Fu Z, Macrae RK, Buenrostro JD, Regev A, Zhang F. Cell. 2023 Jan 5;186(1):209-229.e26. doi: 10.1016/j.cell.2022.11.026. PubMed 36608654.
Backbone
  Vector backbone: pLX_TRC317
  Backbone manufacturer: Broad Institute Genetic Perturbation Platform
  Backbone size w/o insert (bp): 8264
  Vector type: Mammalian Expression, Lentiviral
  Selectable markers: Puromycin
Growth in bacteria
  Bacterial resistance: Ampicillin, 100 μg/mL
  Growth temperature: 37°C
  Growth strain: NEB Stable
  Copy number: High Copy
Gene/Insert
  Gene/Insert name: ZSCAN10
  Species: H. sapiens (human)
  Insert size (bp): 1262
  Entrez Gene: ZSCAN10 (a.k.a. ZFP206, ZNF206)
  Promoter: EF1a
  Cloning method: Unknown
  Sequencing primers: 5′ GGGTGGAGACTGAAGTTAGGCCAG; 3′ CACATAGCGTAAAAGGAGCAACATAG
Terms and licenses: Academic/Nonprofit Terms; Industry Terms: Not Available to Industry
Depositor comments: NM_001282415,ENST00000575108 . The transcription factor ORF portion of this plasmid was synthesized by Genewiz. Please test multiple small colonies in case of plasmid recombination. To make this collection available in a timely manner, a portion of this collection was not fully sequenced by Addgene. If an Addgene verified full plasmid sequence is not available, please contact us prior to placing an order to request the full sequence.
How to cite: TFORF0842 was a gift from Feng Zhang (Addgene plasmid # 144264 ; http://n2t.net/addgene:144264 ; RRID:Addgene_144264)
