[The description below was written by a language model from this plasmid's Addgene catalogue record and pLannotate feature annotations shown in this document.]
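Description:
TFORF0842 is a third-generation-style, self-inactivating lentiviral expression plasmid built on the pLX_TRC317 backbone. It carries the human transcription factor ZSCAN10 (also called ZNF206/ZFP206) as a synthesized ORF of about 1.26 kb. It belongs to a barcoded transcription factor ORF collection in which each clone has a unique 24-bp barcode, so the overexpressed factor can be identified in pooled screens. In bacteria the 9.5 kb plasmid is maintained through a high-copy ColE1/pUC origin and ampicillin resistance, and an f1 origin is also present. The depositor notes that the plasmid can recombine, which is a common issue with LTR-containing vectors.

The viral genome is transcribed from an RSV promoter fused to a truncated HIV-1 5' LTR. This is followed by the Ψ packaging signal, a gag fragment, the RRE for Rev-dependent nuclear export, and a cPPT/CTS element, and it ends in a ΔU3 3' LTR and an SV40 poly(A) signal. Within the provirus, an SV40 early promoter drives puromycin N-acetyltransferase for selection of transduced mammalian cells. Downstream, the constitutive EF-1α promoter drives the ZSCAN10 ORF, and a WPRE follows to enhance transcript expression.

The automated annotation labels only a short stretch of the interval between the EF-1α promoter and the WPRE as ZSCAN10. This may reflect the specific isoform cloned, since the record cites a particular transcript, rather than a truncated insert. The barcode is not annotated in the feature table, so its exact position is not stated. ZSCAN10 is described as an embryonic stem cell-specific factor involved in maintaining pluripotency. The construct is suited to stable overexpression studies and to pooled screens of directed differentiation.
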