Features (pLannotate 1.2.2; 31 found; start..end, strand, type, name):
      5..231     +  promoter       RSV promoter: Rous sarcoma virus enhancer/promoter
    232..412     +  LTR            5' LTR (truncated): truncated 5' long terminal repeat (LTR) from HIV-1
    459..584     +  misc_feature   HIV-1 Ψ: packaging signal of human immunodeficiency virus type 1
    568..931     +  CDS            HIV-1 gag (fragment): gag protein from human immunodeficiency virus 1; gag
   1077..1310    +  misc_feature   RRE: The Rev response element (RRE) of HIV-1 allows for Rev-dependent mRNA export from the nucleus to the cytoplasm.
   1687..1713    +  CDS            Rev (fragment): human immunodeficiency virus 1 (HIV-1) Rev protein; rev; enhances nuclear export of unspliced and incompletely spliced viral mRNAs
   1720..1743    +  promoter       SV40 promoter (fragment): SV40 early promoter
   1744..1815    +  promoter       SV40 promoter (fragment): SV40 enhancer and early promoter
   1839..1974    +  rep_origin     SV40 ori: SV40 origin of replication
   2020..2616    +  CDS            PuroR (fragment): puromycin N-acetyltransferase; pac from Streptomyces; confers resistance to puromycin
   2665..2782    +  misc_feature   cPPT/CTS: central polypurine tract and central termination sequence of HIV-1
   2847..2913    +  CDS            small t antigen (fragment): SV40 (simian virus 40) small t antigen
   2920..4098    +  promoter       EF-1α promoter: strong constitutive promoter for human elongation factor EF-1α
   5057..5272    +  CDS            ZSCAN10 (fragment): ZSC10_HUMAN - Also known as ZNF206. Experimental evidence at protein level: Swiss-Prot protein existence level 1. Embryonic stem (ES) cell-specific transcription factor required to maintain ES cell pluripotency. Can both activate and /or repress expression of target genes, depending on the context. Specifically binds the 5'-[GA]CGCNNGCG[CT]-3' DNA consensus sequence. Regulates expression of POU5F1/OCT4, ZSCAN4 and ALYREF/THOC4. From Homo sapiens (Human).
   5288..5341    +  promoter       U6 promoter (fragment): RNA polymerase III promoter for human U6 snRNA
   5383..5971    +  misc_feature   WPRE: woodchuck hepatitis virus posttranscriptional regulatory element
   6022..6041    +  misc_feature   cPPT/CTS (fragment): central polypurine tract and central termination sequence of HIV-1
   6043..6276    +  LTR            3' LTR (ΔU3): self-inactivating 3' long terminal repeat (LTR) from HIV-1
   6354..6475    +  polyA_signal   SV40 poly(A) signal: SV40 polyadenylation signal
   6515..6650    +  rep_origin     SV40 ori: SV40 origin of replication
   6671..6689    -  promoter       T7 promoter: promoter for bacteriophage T7 RNA polymerase
   6697..6852    +  CDS            lacZα (fragment): LacZα fragment of β-galactosidase; lacZ fragment
   6857..7285    +  rep_origin     f1 ori (sequence partly withheld): f1 bacteriophage origin of replication; arrow indicates direction of (+) strand synthesis
   7338..7442    +  promoter       AmpR promoter: bla
   7443..8303    +  CDS            AmpR: β-lactamase; bla; confers resistance to ampicillin, carbenicillin, and related antibiotics
   8474..9062    +  rep_origin     ori: high-copy-number ColE1/pMB1/pBR322/pUC origin of replication
   9245..9337    +  CDS            lacI (fragment): lac repressor; lacI; The lac repressor binds to the lac operator to inhibit transcription in E. coli. This inhibition can be relieved by adding lactose or isopropyl-β-D-thiogalactopyranoside (IPTG).
   9350..9371    +  protein_bind   CAP binding site: CAP binding activates transcription in the presence of cAMP. E. coli catabolite activator protein
   9386..9416    +  promoter       lac promoter: promoter for the E. coli lac operon
   9424..9440    +  protein_bind   lac operator: The lac repressor binds to the lac operator to inhibit transcription in E. coli. This inhibition can be relieved by adding lactose or isopropyl-β-D-thiogalactopyranoside (IPTG). lac repressor encoded by lacI
   9485..9503    +  promoter       T3 promoter: promoter for bacteriophage T3 RNA polymerase
>Addgene plasmid #144264 | TFORF0842 | addgene full sequence | sequence record 404137 | Addgene NGS Result
TTAATGTAGTCTTATGCAATACTCTTGTAGTCTTGCAACATGGTAACGATGAGTTAGCAACATGCCTTAC
AAGGAGAGAAAAAGCACCGTGCATGCCGATTGGTGGAAGTAAGGTGGTACGATCGTGCCTTATTAGGAAG
GCAACAGACGGGTCTGACATGGATTGGACGAACCACTGAATTGCCGCATTGCAGAGATATTGTATTTAAG
TGCCTAGCTCGATACATAAACGGGTCTCTCTGGTTAGACCAGATCTGAGCCTGGGAGCTCTCTGGCTAAC
TAGGGAACCCACTGCTTAAGCCTCAATAAAGCTTGCCTTGAGTGCTTCAAGTAGTGTGTGCCCGTCTGTT
GTGTGACTCTGGTAACTAGAGATCCCTCAGACCCTTTTAGTCAGTGTGGAAAATCTCTAGCAGTGGCGCC
CGAACAGGGACTTGAAAGCGAAAGGGAAACCAGAGGAGCTCTCTCGACGCAGGACTCGGCTTGCTGAAGC
GCGCACGGCAAGAGGCGAGGGGCGGCGACTGGTGAGTACGCCAAAAATTTTGACTAGCGGAGGCTAGAAG
GAGAGAGATGGGTGCGAGAGCGTCAGTATTAAGCGGGGGAGAATTAGATCGCGATGGGAAAAAATTCGGT
TAAGGCCAGGGGGAAAGAAAAAATATAAATTAAAACATATAGTATGGGCAAGCAGGGAGCTAGAACGATT
CGCAGTTAATCCTGGCCTGTTAGAAACATCAGAAGGCTGTAGACAAATACTGGGACAGCTACAACCATCC
CTTCAGACAGGATCAGAAGAACTTAGATCATTATATAATACAGTAGCAACCCTCTATTGTGTGCATCAAA
GGATAGAGATAAAAGACACCAAGGAAGCTTTAGACAAGATAGAGGAAGAGCAAAACAAAAGTAAGACCAC
CGCACAGCAAGCGGCCGCTGATCTTCAGACCTGGAGGAGGAGATATGAGGGACAATTGGAGAAGTGAATT
ATATAAATATAAAGTAGTAAAAATTGAACCATTAGGAGTAGCACCCACCAAGGCAAAGAGAAGAGTGGTG
CAGAGAGAAAAAAGAGCAGTGGGAATAGGAGCTTTGTTCCTTGGGTTCTTGGGAGCAGCAGGAAGCACTA
TGGGCGCAGCGTCAATGACGCTGACGGTACAGGCCAGACAATTATTGTCTGGTATAGTGCAGCAGCAGAA
CAATTTGCTGAGGGCTATTGAGGCGCAACAGCATCTGTTGCAACTCACAGTCTGGGGCATCAAGCAGCTC
CAGGCAAGAATCCTGGCTGTGGAAAGATACCTAAAGGATCAACAGCTCCTGGGGATTTGGGGTTGCTCTG
GAAAACTCATTTGCACCACTGCTGTGCCTTGGAATGCTAGTTGGAGTAATAAATCTCTGGAACAGATTTG
GAATCACACGACCTGGATGGAGTGGGACAGAGAAATTAACAATTACACAAGCTTAATACACTCCTTAATT
GAAGAATCGCAAAACCAGCAAGAAAAGAATGAACAAGAATTATTGGAATTAGATAAATGGGCAAGTTTGT
GGAATTGGTTTAACATAACAAATTGGCTGTGGTATATAAAATTATTCATAATGATAGTAGGAGGCTTGGT
AGGTTTAAGAATAGTTTTTGCTGTACTTTCTATAGTGAATAGAGTTAGGCAGGGATATTCACCATTATCG
TTTCAGACCCACCTCCCAACCCCGAGGGGACCCATGCATTGCATCTCAATTAGTCAGCAACCAGGTGTGG
AAAGTCCCCAGGCTCCCCAGCAGGCAGAAGTATGCAAAGCATGCGTCTCAATTAGTCAGCAACCATAGTC
CCGCCCCTAACTCCGCCCATCCCGCCCCTAACTCCGCCCAGTTCCGCCCATTCTCCGCCCCATGGCTGAC
TAATTTTTTTTATTTATGCAGAGGCCGAGGCCGCCTCGGCCTCTGAGCTATTCCAGAAGTAGTGAGGAGG
CTTTTTTGGAGGCCTAGGCTTTTGCAAAAAGCTTTCTAGAGGTACCACCGGAGCTTACCATGACCGAGTA
CAAGCCCACGGTGCGCCTCGCCACCCGCGACGACGTCCCCAGGGCCGTACGCACCCTCGCCGCCGCGTTC
GCCGACTACCCCGCCACGCGCCACACCGTCGATCCGGACCGCCACATCGAGCGGGTCACCGAGCTGCAAG
AACTCTTCCTCACGCGCGTCGGGCTCGACATCGGCAAGGTGTGGGTCGCGGACGACGGCGCCGCCGTGGC
GGTCTGGACCACGCCGGAGAGCGTCGAAGCGGGGGCGGTGTTCGCCGAGATCGGCCCGCGCATGGCCGAG
TTGAGCGGTTCCCGGCTGGCCGCGCAGCAACAGATGGAAGGCCTCCTGGCGCCGCACCGGCCCAAGGAGC
CCGCGTGGTTCCTGGCCACCGTCGGCGTCTCGCCCGACCACCAGGGCAAGGGTCTGGGCAGCGCCGTCGT
GCTCCCCGGAGTGGAGGCGGCCGAGCGCGCCGGGGTGCCCGCCTTCCTGGAGACCTCCGCGCCCCGCAAC
CTCCCCTTCTACGAGCGGCTCGGCTTCACCGTCACCGCCGACGTCGAGGTGCCCGAAGGACCGCGCACCT
GGTGCATGACCCGCAAGCCCGGTGCCAGTTAACGAATTCTAGATCTTGAGACAAATGGCAGTATTCATCC
ACAATTTTAAAAGAAAAGGGGGGATTGGGGGGTACAGTGCAGGGGAAAGAATAGTAGACATAATAGCAAC
AGACATACAAACTAAAGAATTACAAAAACAAATTACAAAAATTCAAAATTTTCGGGTTTATTACAGGGAC
AGCAGAGATCCACTTTGGCGCCGGCTCGAGGCCTGCAGGTGCAAAGATGGATAAAGTTTTAAACAGAGAG
GAATCTTTGCAGCTAATGGACCTTCTAGGTCTTGAAAGGAGTGGGAATTGGCTCCGGTGCCCGTCAGTGG
GCAGAGCGCACATCGCCCACAGTCCCCGAGAAGTTGGGGGGAGGGGTCGGCAATTGAACCGGTGCCTAGA
GAAGGTGGCGCGGGGTAAACTGGGAAAGTGATGTCGTGTACTGGCTCCGCCTTTTTCCCGAGGGTGGGGG
AGAACCGTATATAAGTGCAGTAGTCGCCGTGAACGTTCTTTTTCGCAACGGGTTTGCCGCCAGAACACAG
GTAAGTGCCGTGTGTGGTTCCCGCGGGCCTGGCCTCTTTACGGGTTATGGCCCTTGCGTGCCTTGAATTA
CTTCCACCTGGCTGCAGTACGTGATTCTTGATCCCGAGCTTCGGGTTGGAAGTGGGTGGGAGAGTTCGAG
GCCTTGCGCTTAAGGAGCCCCTTCGCCTCGTGCTTGAGTTGAGGCCTGGCCTGGGCGCTGGGGCCGCCGC
GTGCGAATCTGGTGGCACCTTCGCGCCTGTCTCGCTGCTTTCGATAAGTCTCTAGCCATTTAAAATTTTT
GATGACCTGCTGCGACGCTTTTTTTCTGGCAAGATAGTCTTGTAAATGCGGGCCAAGATCTGCACACTGG
TATTTCGGTTTTTGGGGCCGCGGGCGGCGACGGGGCCCGTGCGTCCCAGCGCACATGTTCGGCGAGGCGG
GGCCTGCGAGCGCGGCCACCGAGAATCGGACGGGGGTAGTCTCAAGCTGGCCGGCCTGCTCTGGTGCCTG
GCCTCGCGCCGCCGTGTATCGCCCCGCCCTGGGCGGCAAGGCTGGCCCGGTCGGCACCAGTTGCGTGAGC
GGAAAGATGGCCGCTTCCCGGCCCTGCTGCAGGGAGCTCAAAATGGAGGACGCGGCGCTCGGGAGAGCGG
GCGGGTGAGTCACCCACACAAAGGAAAAGGGCCTTTCCGTCCTCAGCCGTCGCTTCATGTGACTCCACGG
AGTACCGGGCGCCGTCCAGGCACCTCGATTAGTTCTCGAGCTTTTGGAGTACGTCGTCTTTAGGTTGGGG
GGAGGGGTTTTATGCGATGGAGTTTCCCCACACTGAGTGGGTGGAGACTGAAGTTAGGCCAGCTTGGCAC
TTGATGTAATTCTCCTTGGAATTTGCCCTTTTTGAGTTTGGATCTTGGTTCATTCTCAAGCCTCAGACAG
TGGTTCAAAGTTTTTTTCTTCCATTTCAGGTGTCGTGAGGCTAGCACCGCCACCATGCGCACTCACACGG
ACGAGCGGCCGCACGCCTGCCACCTGTGCGGCCACCGCTTCCGCCAGAGCTCGCACCTGAGCAAGCACCT
GCTGACCCACTCCTCCGAACCCGCCTTCCTGTGCGCAGAGTGCGGCCGCGGCTTCCAGCGCCGCGCCAGC
CTTGTGCAGCACCTGCTGGCGCACGCCCAGGACCAGAAGCCGCCCTGCGCTCCTGAGAGTAAGGCCGAAG
CGCCGCCACTGACCGATGTCCTGTGCTCCCACTGCGGCCAGAGCTTCCAGCGCCGCTCCAGCCTCAAGCG
CCACCTGCGGATCCACGCCAGGGACAAGGACCGCCGGTCCTCCGAAGGCTCCGGCAGCCGCCGCCGGGAC
TCCGACCGGAGGCCCTTCGTGTGCAGCGACTGCGGCAAGGCCTTCCGGCGCAGCGAGCACCTGGTGGCCC
ACCGGAGGGTGCACACGGGCGAGCGGCCCTTCTCCTGCCAGGCTTGCGGCCGCAGCTTCACGCAGAGCTC
GCAGCTGGTCAGCCACCAACGGGTGCACACGGGCGAGAAGCCCTACGCCTGTCCGCAGTGCGGGAAGCGC
TTTGTGCGCCGGGCCAGCCTTGCCCGCCACCTGCTGACCCACGGTGGCCCTCGGCCCCACCACTGCACCC
AGTGCGGGAAGAGTTTCGGCCAGACCCAGGATCTGGCCCGCCACCAGCGCAGCCACACGGGCGAGAAGCC
CTGCCGCTGCAGCGAGTGCGGTGAGGGCTTCAGCCAGAGCGCCCACCTGGCGCGCCACCAGCGCATCCAC
ACAGGGGAGAAGCCCCACGCCTGCGACACCTGCGGCCACCGTTTCCGCAATAGCTCCAACCTGGCCCGCC
ATCGCCGCAGCCACACGGGCGAGCGGCCCTACAGCTGTCAGACGTGCGGTCGCAGCTTCCGGCGCAACGC
GCATCTGCGGCGGCACCTGGCTACCCATGCGGAGCCCGGGCAGGAGCAGGCCGAGCCCCCGCAGGAGTGC
GTGGAGTGCGGGAAGAGCTTCAGCCGCAGCTGCAATCTGCTGCGACACCTGCTGGTGCACACGGGCGCCA
GGCCCTACTCCTGCACGCAGTGTGGCCGCAGCTTCAGCCGCAACTCCCACCTGCTGCGCCACCTGCGCAC
CCACGCCCGCGAGACGCTGTACTAGTAATGAACTAGTCCGTAACTTGAAAGTATTTCGATTTCTTGGCTT
TATATATCTTGTGGAAAGGACGACTATCGTTCCGTAATGTTTACATGACGCGTTAAGTCGACAATCAACC
TCTGGATTACAAAATTTGTGAAAGATTGACTGGTATTCTTAACTATGTTGCTCCTTTTACGCTATGTGGA
TACGCTGCTTTAATGCCTTTGTATCATGCTATTGCTTCCCGTATGGCTTTCATTTTCTCCTCCTTGTATA
AATCCTGGTTGCTGTCTCTTTATGAGGAGTTGTGGCCCGTTGTCAGGCAACGTGGCGTGGTGTGCACTGT
GTTTGCTGACGCAACCCCCACTGGTTGGGGCATTGCCACCACCTGTCAGCTCCTTTCCGGGACTTTCGCT
TTCCCCCTCCCTATTGCCACGGCGGAACTCATCGCCGCCTGCCTTGCCCGCTGCTGGACAGGGGCTCGGC
TGTTGGGCACTGACAATTCCGTGGTGTTGTCGGGGAAATCATCGTCCTTTCCTTGGCTGCTCGCCTGTGT
TGCCACCTGGATTCTGCGCGGGACGTCCTTCTGCTACGTCCCTTCGGCCCTCAATCCAGCGGACCTTCCT
TCCCGCGGCCTGCTGCCGGCTCTGCGGCCTCTTCCGCGTCTTCGCCTTCGCCCTCAGACGAGTCGGATCT
CCCTTTGGGCCGCCTCCCCGCGTCGACTTTAAGACCAATGACTTACAAGGCAGCTGTAGATCTTAGCCAC
TTTTTAAAAGAAAAGGGGGGACTGGAAGGGCTAATTCACTCCCAACGAAGACAAGATCTGCTTTTTGCTT
GTACTGGGTCTCTCTGGTTAGACCAGATCTGAGCCTGGGAGCTCTCTGGCTAACTAGGGAACCCACTGCT
TAAGCCTCAATAAAGCTTGCCTTGAGTGCTTCAAGTAGTGTGTGCCCGTCTGTTGTGTGACTCTGGTAAC
TAGAGATCCCTCAGACCCTTTTAGTCAGTGTGGAAAATCTCTAGCAGTACGTATAGTAGTTCATGTCATC
TTATTATTCAGTATTTATAACTTGCAAAGAAATGAATATCAGAGAGTGAGAGGAACTTGTTTATTGCAGC
TTATAATGGTTACAAATAAAGCAATAGCATCACAAATTTCACAAATAAAGCATTTTTTTCACTGCATTCT
AGTTGTGGTTTGTCCAAACTCATCAATGTATCTTATCATGTCTGGCTCTAGCTATCCCGCCCCTAACTCC
GCCCATCCCGCCCCTAACTCCGCCCAGTTCCGCCCATTCTCCGCCCCATGGCTGACTAATTTTTTTTATT
TATGCAGAGGCCGAGGCCGCCTCGGCCTCTGAGCTATTCCAGAAGTAGTGAGGAGGCTTTTTTGGAGGCC
TAGGGACGTACCCAATTCGCCCTATAGTGAGTCGTATTACGCGCGCTCACTGGCCGTCGTTTTACAACGT
CGTGACTGGGAAAACCCTGGCGTTACCCAACTTAATCGCCTTGCAGCACATCCCCCTTTCGCCAGCTGGC
GTAATAGCGAAGAGGCCCGCACCGATCGCCCTTCCCAACAGTTGCGCAGCCTGAATGGCGAATGGG
[124 nt withheld, positions 6857-6980]
C
[91 nt withheld, positions 6982-7072]
A
[49 nt withheld, positions 7074-7122]
CCTTTGACGTTGGAGTCCACGTTCTTT
[37 nt withheld, positions 7150-7186]
ACCCTATCTCGGTCTATTCTTTTGATTTATAAGGGATTTTGCCGATTTCGGCCTATTGGTTAAAAAATGA
GCTGATTTAACAAAAATTTAACGCGAATTTTAACAAAATATTAACGCTTACAATTTAGGTGGCACTTTTC
GGGGAAATGTGCGCGGAACCCCTATTTGTTTATTTTTCTAAATACATTCAAATATGTATCCGCTCATGAG
ACAATAACCCTGATAAATGCTTCAATAATATTGAAAAAGGAAGAGTATGAGTATTCAACATTTCCGTGTC
GCCCTTATTCCCTTTTTTGCGGCATTTTGCCTTCCTGTTTTTGCTCACCCAGAAACGCTGGTGAAAGTAA
AAGATGCTGAAGATCAGTTGGGTGCACGAGTGGGTTACATCGAACTGGATCTCAACAGCGGTAAGATCCT
TGAGAGTTTTCGCCCCGAAGAACGTTTTCCAATGATGAGCACTTTTAAAGTTCTGCTATGTGGCGCGGTA
TTATCCCGTATTGACGCCGGGCAAGAGCAACTCGGTCGCCGCATACACTATTCTCAGAATGACTTGGTTG
AGTACTCACCAGTCACAGAAAAGCATCTTACGGATGGCATGACAGTAAGAGAATTATGCAGTGCTGCCAT
AACCATGAGTGATAACACTGCGGCCAACTTACTTCTGACAACGATCGGAGGACCGAAGGAGCTAACCGCT
TTTTTGCACAACATGGGGGATCATGTAACTCGCCTTGATCGTTGGGAACCGGAGCTGAATGAAGCCATAC
CAAACGACGAGCGTGACACCACGATGCCTGTAGCAATGGCAACAACGTTGCGCAAACTATTAACTGGCGA
ACTACTTACTCTAGCTTCCCGGCAACAATTAATAGACTGGATGGAGGCGGATAAAGTTGCAGGACCACTT
CTGCGCTCGGCCCTTCCGGCTGGCTGGTTTATTGCTGATAAATCTGGAGCCGGTGAGCGTGGGTCTCGCG
GTATCATTGCAGCACTGGGGCCAGATGGTAAGCCCTCCCGTATCGTAGTTATCTACACGACGGGGAGTCA
GGCAACTATGGATGAACGAAATAGACAGATCGCTGAGATAGGTGCCTCACTGATTAAGCATTGGTAACTG
TCAGACCAAGTTTACTCATATATACTTTAGATTGATTTAAAACTTCATTTTTAATTTAAAAGGATCTAGG
TGAAGATCCTTTTTGATAATCTCATGACCAAAATCCCTTAACGTGAGTTTTCGTTCCACTGAGCGTCAGA
CCCCGTAGAAAAGATCAAAGGATCTTCTTGAGATCCTTTTTTTCTGCGCGTAATCTGCTGCTTGCAAACA
AAAAAACCACCGCTACCAGCGGTGGTTTGTTTGCCGGATCAAGAGCTACCAACTCTTTTTCCGAAGGTAA
CTGGCTTCAGCAGAGCGCAGATACCAAATACTGTTCTTCTAGTGTAGCCGTAGTTAGGCCACCACTTCAA
GAACTCTGTAGCACCGCCTACATACCTCGCTCTGCTAATCCTGTTACCAGTGGCTGCTGCCAGTGGCGAT
AAGTCGTGTCTTACCGGGTTGGACTCAAGACGATAGTTACCGGATAAGGCGCAGCGGTCGGGCTGAACGG
GGGGTTCGTGCACACAGCCCAGCTTGGAGCGAACGACCTACACCGAACTGAGATACCTACAGCGTGAGCT
ATGAGAAAGCGCCACGCTTCCCGAAGGGAGAAAGGCGGACAGGTATCCGGTAAGCGGCAGGGTCGGAACA
GGAGAGCGCACGAGGGAGCTTCCAGGGGGAAACGCCTGGTATCTTTATAGTCCTGTCGGGTTTCGCCACC
TCTGACTTGAGCGTCGATTTTTGTGATGCTCGTCAGGGGGGCGGAGCCTATGGAAAAACGCCAGCAACGC
GGCCTTTTTACGGTTCCTGGCCTTTTGCTGGCCTTTTGCTCACATGTTCTTTCCTGCGTTATCCCCTGAT
TCTGTGGATAACCGTATTACCGCCTTTGAGTGAGCTGATACCGCTCGCCGCAGCCGAACGACCGAGCGCA
GCGAGTCAGTGAGCGAGGAAGCGGAAGAGCGCCCAATACGCAAACCGCCTCTCCCCGCGCGTTGGCCGAT
TCATTAATGCAGCTGGCACGACAGGTTTCCCGACTGGAAAGCGGGCAGTGAGCGCAACGCAATTAATGTG
AGTTAGCTCACTCATTAGGCACCCCAGGCTTTACACTTTATGCTTCCGGCTCGTATGTTGTGTGGAATTG
TGAGCGGATAACAATTTCACACAGGAAACAGCTATGACCATGATTACGCCAAGCGCGCAATTAACCCTCA
CTAAAGGGAACAAAAGCTGGAGCTGCAAGC
