>Addgene plasmid #144264 | TFORF0842 | depositor partial sequence | sequence record 284907 | Insert
ACCGCCACCATGCGCACTCACACGGACGAGCGGCCGCACGCCTGCCACCTGTGCGGCCACCGCTTCCGCC
AGAGCTCGCACCTGAGCAAGCACCTGCTGACCCACTCCTCCGAACCCGCCTTCCTGTGCGCAGAGTGCGG
CCGCGGCTTCCAGCGCCGCGCCAGCCTTGTGCAGCACCTGCTGGCGCACGCCCAGGACCAGAAGCCGCCC
TGCGCTCCTGAGAGTAAGGCCGAAGCGCCGCCACTGACCGATGTCCTGTGCTCCCACTGCGGCCAGAGCT
TCCAGCGCCGCTCCAGCCTCAAGCGCCACCTGCGGATCCACGCCAGGGACAAGGACCGCCGGTCCTCCGA
AGGCTCCGGCAGCCGCCGCCGGGACTCCGACCGGAGGCCCTTCGTGTGCAGCGACTGCGGCAAGGCCTTC
CGGCGCAGCGAGCACCTGGTGGCCCACCGGAGGGTGCACACGGGCGAGCGGCCCTTCTCCTGCCAGGCTT
GCGGCCGCAGCTTCACGCAGAGCTCGCAGCTGGTCAGCCACCAACGGGTGCACACGGGCGAGAAGCCCTA
CGCCTGTCCGCAGTGCGGGAAGCGCTTTGTGCGCCGGGCCAGCCTTGCCCGCCACCTGCTGACCCACGGT
GGCCCTCGGCCCCACCACTGCACCCAGTGCGGGAAGAGTTTCGGCCAGACCCAGGATCTGGCCCGCCACC
AGCGCAGCCACACGGGCGAGAAGCCCTGCCGCTGCAGCGAGTGCGGTGAGGGCTTCAGCCAGAGCGCCCA
CCTGGCGCGCCACCAGCGCATCCACACAGGGGAGAAGCCCCACGCCTGCGACACCTGCGGCCACCGTTTC
CGCAATAGCTCCAACCTGGCCCGCCATCGCCGCAGCCACACGGGCGAGCGGCCCTACAGCTGTCAGACGT
GCGGTCGCAGCTTCCGGCGCAACGCGCATCTGCGGCGGCACCTGGCTACCCATGCGGAGCCCGGGCAGGA
GCAGGCCGAGCCCCCGCAGGAGTGCGTGGAGTGCGGGAAGAGCTTCAGCCGCAGCTGCAATCTGCTGCGA
CACCTGCTGGTGCACACGGGCGCCAGGCCCTACTCCTGCACGCAGTGTGGCCGCAGCTTCAGCCGCAACT
CCCACCTGCTGCGCCACCTGCGCACCCACGCCCGCGAGACGCTGTACTAGTAATGAACTAGTCCGTAACT
TGAAAGTATTTCGATTTCTTGGCTTTATATATCTTGTGGAAAGGACGACTATCGTTCCGTAATGTTTACA
TG
