>Addgene plasmid #144264 | TFORF0842 | depositor partial sequence | sequence record 284908 | Barcode
CTATCGTTCCGTAATGTTTACATG
